Addgene plasmid #66039: DVA_AB
Purpose: (Empty Backbone) MoClo Destination Vector: (based on pSB1A2 with fixed illegal site) [A:LacZa:B]
Depositing lab: Douglas Densmore. Depositing organization: Boston University Main Campus. Publication: CIDAR MoClo: Improved MoClo Assembly Standard and New E. coli Part Library Enable Rapid Combinatorial Design for Synthetic and Traditional Biology. Iverson SV, Haddock TL, Beal J, Densmore DM. ACS Synth Biol. 2016 Jan 15;5(1):99-103. doi: 10.1021/acssynbio.5b00124. Epub 2015 Nov 4. PubMed 26479688.
Backbone
  Vector backbone: DVA
  Vector type: Synthetic Biology ; Destination Vector
Growth in bacteria
  Bacterial resistance: Ampicillin, 100 μg/mL
  Growth temperature: 37°C
  Growth strain: DH5alpha
  Copy number: Unknown
Gene/Insert
  Gene/Insert name: None
  Species: Synthetic
  Cloning method: Unknown
Terms and licenses: Academic/Nonprofit Terms; Industry Terms: Not Available to Industry
How to cite: DVA_AB was a gift from Douglas Densmore (Addgene plasmid # 66039 ; http://n2t.net/addgene:66039 ; RRID:Addgene_66039)
