[The description below was written by a language model from this plasmid's Addgene catalogue record and pLannotate feature annotations shown in this document.]
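Description:
DVA_AB is an empty destination vector from the CIDAR MoClo (modular cloning) system for E. coli synthetic biology. It is a small plasmid of about 2.6 kb, built on the DVA backbone. The record describes that backbone as derived from the BioBrick vector pSB1A2, with an illegal restriction site corrected. It replicates from a high-copy ColE1/pUC-type origin, although the catalogue lists copy number as unknown. Selection is with ampicillin, through a β-lactamase gene driven by its native bla promoter. Remnants of the parental BioBrick architecture are still annotated, namely the prefix and suffix sequences and a putative bacterial terminator next to the prefix.

There is no insert. Between the BioBrick prefix and suffix the vector carries a lacZα dropout cassette, which the record denotes as [A:LacZa:B]. The cassette comprises a CAP binding site, the lac promoter and operator, a pUC-type multiple cloning site and a lacZα fragment. Short fragments of lacI and the pBR322 bom region flank it and were presumably carried over with the lacZα source sequence. In MoClo vectors, a cassette of this kind is bounded by Type IIS restriction sites that leave defined four-base overhangs, here the "A" and "B" fusion sites. The feature table does not annotate these sites or name the enzymes. During a one-pot Golden Gate reaction, a part or assembly with matching A and B ends replaces lacZα. Correct clones then appear white and unmodified vector blue in an α-complementing host on chromogenic substrate. The plasmid therefore serves as the ampicillin-resistant recipient for assemblies spanning the A-to-B position within the hierarchical CIDAR MoClo scheme.
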