Features (pLannotate 1.2.2; 13 found; start..end, strand, type, name):
     13..71      +  misc_feature   bom (fragment): basis of mobility region from pBR322
     77..234     -  CDS            lacZα (fragment): LacZα fragment of β-galactosidase; lacZ fragment
    231..287     +  misc_feature   MCS: pUC18/19 multiple cloning site
    324..340     -  protein_bind   lac operator: The lac repressor binds to the lac operator to inhibit transcription in E. coli. This inhibition can be relieved by adding lactose or isopropyl-β-D-thiogalactopyranoside (IPTG). lac repressor encoded by lacI
    348..378     -  promoter       lac promoter: promoter for the E. coli lac operon
    393..414     -  protein_bind   CAP binding site: CAP binding activates transcription in the presence of cAMP. E. coli catabolite activator protein
    427..496     -  CDS            lacI (fragment): lac repressor; lacI; The lac repressor binds to the lac operator to inhibit transcription in E. coli. This inhibition can be relieved by adding lactose or isopropyl-β-D-thiogalactopyranoside (IPTG).
    514..534     +  misc_feature   BioBrick suffix: universal suffix for all parts
    711..1299    -  rep_origin     ori: high-copy-number ColE1/pMB1/pBR322/pUC origin of replication
   1470..2330    -  CDS            AmpR: β-lactamase; bla; confers resistance to ampicillin, carbenicillin, and related antibiotics
   2331..2435    -  promoter       AmpR promoter: bla
   2525..2568    -  terminator     bacterial terminator: putative bacterial transcription terminator
   2571..2592    +  misc_feature   BioBrick prefix: BioBrick prefix for parts that do not start with "ATG"
>Addgene plasmid #66039 | DVA_AB | depositor full sequence | sequence record 114229 | DVA_AB sequence 2606 bps
GGAGATGTCTTCTGCACCATATGCGGTGTGAAATACCGCACAGATGCGTAAGGAGAAAATACCGCATCAG
GCGCCATTCGCCATTCAGGCTGCGCAACTGTTGGGAAGGGCGATCGGTGCGGGCCTCTTCGCTATTACGC
CAGCTGGCGAAAGGGGGATGTGCTGCAAGGCGATTAAGTTGGGTAACGCCAGGGTTTTCCCAGTCACGAC
GTTGTAAAACGACGGCCAGTGAATTCGAGCTCGGTACCCGGGGATCCTCTAGAGTCGACCTGCAGGCATG
CAAGCTTGGCGTAATCATGGTCATAGCTGTTTCCTGTGTGAAATTGTTATCCGCTCACAATTCCACACAA
CATACGAGCCGGAAGCATAAAGTGTAAAGCCTGGGGTGCCTAATGAGTGAGCTAACTCACATTAATTGCG
TTGCGCTCACTGCCCGCTTTCCAGTCGGGAAACCTGTCGTGCCAGCTGCATTAATGAATCGGCCAACGCG
CGGGGAAGACGTTACTAGAGACCTACTAGTAGCGGCCGCTGCAGGCTTCCTCGCTCACTGACTCGCTGCG
CTCGGTCGTTCGGCTGCGGCGAGCGGTATCAGCTCACTCAAAGGCGGTAATACGGTTATCCACAGAATCA
GGGGATAACGCAGGAAAGAACATGTGAGCAAAAGGCCAGCAAAAGGCCAGGAACCGTAAAAAGGCCGCGT
TGCTGGCGTTTTTCCACAGGCTCCGCCCCCCTGACGAGCATCACAAAAATCGACGCTCAAGTCAGAGGTG
GCGAAACCCGACAGGACTATAAAGATACCAGGCGTTTCCCCCTGGAAGCTCCCTCGTGCGCTCTCCTGTT
CCGACCCTGCCGCTTACCGGATACCTGTCCGCCTTTCTCCCTTCGGGAAGCGTGGCGCTTTCTCATAGCT
CACGCTGTAGGTATCTCAGTTCGGTGTAGGTCGTTCGCTCCAAGCTGGGCTGTGTGCACGAACCCCCCGT
TCAGCCCGACCGCTGCGCCTTATCCGGTAACTATCGTCTTGAGTCCAACCCGGTAAGACACGACTTATCG
CCACTGGCAGCAGCCACTGGTAACAGGATTAGCAGAGCGAGGTATGTAGGCGGTGCTACAGAGTTCTTGA
AGTGGTGGCCTAACTACGGCTACACTAGAAGAACAGTATTTGGTATCTGCGCTCTGCTGAAGCCAGTTAC
CTTCGGAAAAAGAGTTGGTAGCTCTTGATCCGGCAAACAAACCACCGCTGGTAGCGGTGGTTTTTTTGTT
TGCAAGCAGCAGATTACGCGCAGAAAAAAAGGATCTCAAGAAGATCCTTTGATCTTTTCTACGGGGTCTG
ACGCTCAGTGGAACGAAAACTCACGTTAAGGGATTTTGGTCATGAGATTATCAAAAAGGATCTTCACCTA
GATCCTTTTAAATTAAAAATGAAGTTTTAAATCAATCTAAAGTATATATGAGTAAACTTGGTCTGACAGT
TACCAATGCTTAATCAGTGAGGCACCTATCTCAGCGATCTGTCTATTTCGTTCATCCATAGTTGCCTGAC
TCCCCGTCGTGTAGATAACTACGATACGGGAGGGCTTACCATCTGGCCCCAGTGCTGCAATGATACCGCG
CGACCCACGCTCACCGGCTCCAGATTTATCAGCAATAAACCAGCCAGCCGGAAGGGCCGAGCGCAGAAGT
GGTCCTGCAACTTTATCCGCCTCCATCCAGTCTATTAATTGTTGCCGGGAAGCTAGAGTAAGTAGTTCGC
CAGTTAATAGTTTGCGCAACGTTGTTGCCATTGCTACAGGCATCGTGGTGTCACGCTCGTCGTTTGGTAT
GGCTTCATTCAGCTCCGGTTCCCAACGATCAAGGCGAGTTACATGATCCCCCATGTTGTGCAAAAAAGCG
GTTAGCTCCTTCGGTCCTCCGATCGTTGTCAGAAGTAAGTTGGCCGCAGTGTTATCACTCATGGTTATGG
CAGCACTGCATAATTCTCTTACTGTCATGCCATCCGTAAGATGCTTTTCTGTGACTGGTGAGTACTCAAC
CAAGTCATTCTGAGAATAGTGTATGCGGCGACCGAGTTGCTCTTGCCCGGCGTCAATACGGGATAATACC
GCGCCACATAGCAGAACTTTAAAAGTGCTCATCATTGGAAAACGTTCTTCGGGGCGAAAACTCTCAAGGA
TCTTACCGCTGTTGAGATCCAGTTCGATGTAACCCACTCGTGCACCCAACTGATCTTCAGCATCTTTTAC
TTTCACCAGCGTTTCTGGGTGAGCAAAAACAGGAAGGCAAAATGCCGCAAAAAAGGGAATAAGGGCGACA
CGGAAATGTTGAATACTCATACTCTTCCTTTTTCAATATTATTGAAGCATTTATCAGGGTTATTGTCTCA
TGAGCGGATACATATTTGAATGTATTTAGAAAAATAAACAAATAGGGGTTCCGCGCACATTTCCCCGAAA
AGTGCCACCTGACGTCTAAGAAACCATTATTATCATGACATTAACCTATAAAAATAGGCGTATCACGAGG
CAGAATTTCAGATAAAAAAAATCCTTAGCTTTCGCTAAGGATGATTTCTGGAATTCGCGGCCGCTTCTAG
AGACTAGTGGGTCTCA
