>Addgene plasmid #66039 | DVA_AB | addgene partial sequence | sequence record 114228 | MoCloR 5'-gccacctgacgtctaagaaacc-3'
ATAGGCGTATCACGAGGCAGAATTTCAGATAAAAAAAATCCTTAGCTTTCGCTAAGGATGATTTCTGGAA
TTCGCGGCCGCTTCTAGAGACTAGTGGGTCTCAGGAGATGTCTTCTGCACCATATGCGGTGTGAAATACC
GCACAGATGCGTAAGGAGAAAATACCGCATCAGGCGCCATTCGCCATTCAGGCTGCGCAACTGTTGGGAA
GGGCGATCGGTGCGGGCCTCTTCGCTATTACGCCAGCTGGCGAAAGGGGGATGTGCTGCAAGGCGATTAA
GTTGGGTAACGCCAGGGTTTTCCCAGTCACGACGTTGTAAAACGACGGCCAGTGAATTCGAGCTCGGTAC
CCGGGGATCCTCTAGAGTCGACCTGCAGGCATGCAAGCTTGGCGTAATCATGGTCATAGCTGTTTCCTGT
GTGAAATTGTTATCCGCTCACAATTCCACACAACATACGAGCCGGAAGCATAAAGTGTAAAGCCTGGGGT
GCCTAATGAGTGAGCTAACTCACATTAATTGCGTTGCGCTCACTGCCCGCTTTCCAGTCGGGAAACCTGT
CGTGCCAGCTGCATTAATGAATCGGCCAACGCGCGGGGAAGACGTTACTAGAGACCTACTAGTAGCGGCC
GCTGCAGGCTTCCTCGCTCACTGACTCGCTGCGCTCGGTCGTTCGGCTGCGGCGAGCGGTATCAGCTCAC
TCAAAGGCGGTAATACGGTTATCCACAGAATCAGGGGATAACGCAGGAAAGAACATGTGAGCAA
